>Addgene plasmid #123749 | MTK3_035 | addgene full sequence | sequence record 248698 | Addgene NGS Result
AGAGCGCAGATACCAAATACTGTTCTTCTAGTGTAGCCGTAGTTAGGCCACCACTTCAAGAACTCTGTAG
CACCGCCTACATACCTCGCTCTGCTAATCCTGTTACCAGTGGCTGCTGCCAGTGGCGATAAGTCGTGTCT
TACCGGGTTGGACTCAAGACGATAGTTACCGGATAAGGCGCAGCGGTCGGGCTGAACGGGGGGTTCGTGC
ACACAGCCCAGCTTGGAGCGAACGACCTACACCGAACTGAGATACCTACAGCGTGAGCTATGAGAAAGCG
CCACGCTTCCCGAAGGGAGAAAGGCGGACAGGTATCCGGTAAGCGGCAGGGTCGGAACAGGAGAGCGCAC
GAGGGAGCTTCCAGGGGGAAACGCCTGGTATCTTTATAGTCCTGTCGGGTTTCGCCACCTCTGACTTGAG
CGTCGATTTTTGTGATGCTCGTCAGGGGGGCGGAGCCTATGGAAAAACGCCAGCAACGCGGCCTTTTTAC
GGTTCCTGGCCTTTTGCTGGCCTTTTGCTCACATGTTCTTTCCTGCGTTATCCCCTGATTCTGTGGATAA
CCGTAGTCGGTCTCATATGGGCCCTTGGAGCCGCAGCCTCTCGGCGCTGCTGCTGCTGCTGCAAGTCTCC
TCTTGGCTCTGCCAGGAGCCGGAGCCCTGCCACCCTGGCTTTGACGCCGAGAGCTACACGTTCACGGTGC
CCCGGCGCCACCTGGAGAGAGGCCGCGTCCTGGGCAGAGTGAATTTTGAAGATTGCACCGGTCGACAAAG
GACAGCCTATTTTTCCCTCGACACCCGATTCAAAGTGGGCACAGATGGTGTGATTACAGTCAAAAGGCCT
CTACGGTTTCATAACCCACAGATCCATTTCTTGGTCTACGCCTGGGACTCCACCTACAGAAAGTTTTCCA
CCAAAGTCACGCTGAATACAGTGGGGCACCACCACCGCCCCCCGCCCCATCAGGCCTCCGTTTCTGGAAT
CCAAGCAGAATTGCTCACATTTCCCAACTCCTCTCCTGGCCTCAGAAGACAGAAGAGAGACTGGGTTATT
CCTCCCATCAGCTGCCCAGAAAATGAAAAAGGCCCATTTCCTAAAAACCTGGTTCAGATCAAATCCAACA
AAGACAAAGAAGGCAAGGTTTTCTACAGCATCACTGGCCAAGGAGCTGACACACCCCCTGTTGGTGTCTT
TATTATTGAAAGAGAAACAGGATGGCTGAAGGTGACAGAGCCTCTGGATAGAGAACGCATTGCCACATAC
ACTCTCTTCTCTCACGCTGTGTCATCCAACGGGAATGCAGTTGAGGATCCAATGGAGATTTTGATCACGG
TAACCGATCAGAATGACAACAAGCCCGAATTCACCCAGGAGGTCTTTAAGGGGTCTGTCATGGAAGGTGC
TCTTCCAGGAACCTCTGTGATGGAGGTCACAGCCACAGACGCGGACGATGATGTGAACACCTACAATGCC
GCCATCGCTTACACCATCCTCAGCCAAGATCCTGAGCTCCCTGACAAAAATATGTTCACCATTAACAGGA
ACACAGGAGTCATCAGTGTGGTCACCACTGGGCTGGACCGAGAGAGTTTCCCTACGTATACCCTGGTGGT
TCAAGCTGCTGACCTTCAAGGTGAGGGGTTAAGCACAACAGCAACAGCTGTGATCACAGTCACTGACACC
AACGATAATCCTCCGATCTTCAATCCCACCACGTACAAGGGTCAGGTGCCTGAGAACGAGGCTAACGTCG
TAATCACCACACTGAAAGTGACTGATGCTGATGCCCCCAATACCCCAGCGTGGGAGGCTGTATACACCAT
ATTGAATGATGATGGTGGACAATTTGTCGTCACCACAAATCCAGTGAACAACGATGGCATTTTGAAAACA
GCAAAGGGCTTGGATTTTGAGGCCAAGCAGCAGTACATTCTACACGTAGCAGTGACGAATGTGGTACCTT
TTGAAGTCTCTCTCACCACCTCCACAGCCACCGTCACCGTGGATGTGCTGGATGTGAATGAAGCCCCCAT
CTTTGTGCCTCCTGAAAAGAGAGTGGAAGTGTCCGAGGACTTTGGCGTGGGCCAGGAAATCACATCCTAC
ACTGCCCAGGAGCCAGACACATTTATGGAACAGAAAATAACATATCGGATTTGGAGAGACACTGCCAACT
GGCTGGAGATTAATCCGGACACTGGTGCCATTTCCACTCGGGCTGAGCTGGACAGGGAGGATTTTGAGCA
CGTGAAGAACAGCACGTACACAGCCCTAATCATAGCTACAGACAATGGTTCTCCAGTTGCTACTGGAACA
GGGACACTTCTGCTGATCCTGTCTGATGTGAATGACAACGCCCCCATACCAGAACCTCGAACTATATTCT
TCTGTGAGAGGAATCCAAAGCCTCAGGTCATAAACATCATTGATGCAGACCTTCCTCCCAATACATCTCC
CTTCACAGCAGAACTAACACACGGGGCGAGTGCCAACTGGACCATTCAGTACAACGACCCAACCCAAGAA
TCTATCATTTTGAAGCCAAAGATGGCCTTAGAGGTGGGTGACTACAAAATCAATCTCAAGCTCATGGATA
ACCAGAATAAAGACCAAGTGACCACCTTAGAGGTCAGCGTGTGTGACTGTGAAGGGGCCGCCGGCGTCTG
TAGGAAGGCACAGCCTGTCGAAGCAGGATTGCAAATTCCTGCCATTCTGGGGATTCTTGGAGGAATTCTT
GCTTTGCTAATTCTGATTCTGCTGCTCTTGCTGTTTCTTCGGAGGAGAGCGGTGGTCAAAGAGCCCTTAC
TGCCCCCAGAGGATGACACCCGGGACAACGTTTATTACTATGATGAAGAAGGAGGCGGAGAAGAGGACCA
GGACTTTGACTTGAGCCAGCTGCACAGGGGCCTGGACGCTCGGCCTGAAGTGACTCGTAACGACGTTGCA
CCAACCCTCATGAGTGTCCCCCGGTATCTTCCCCGCCCTGCCAATCCCGATGAAATTGGAAATTTTATTG
ATGAAAATCTGAAAGCGGCTGATACTGACCCCACAGCCCCGCCTTATGATTCTCTGCTCGTGTTTGACTA
TGAAGGAAGCGGTTCCGAAGCTGCTAGTCTGAGCTCCCTGAACTCCTCAGAGTCAGACAAAGACCAGGAC
TATGACTACTTGAACGAATGGGGCAATCGCTTCAAGAAGCTGGCTGACATGTACGGAGGCGGCGAGGACG
ACGGATCCTGAGACCAGACCAATAAAAAACGCCCGGCGGCAACCGAGCGTTCTGAACAAATCCAGATGGA
GTTCTGAGGTCATTACTGGATCTATCAACAGGAGTCCAAGCGAGCTCGATATCAAATTACGCCCCGCCCT
GCCACTCATCGCAGTACTGTTGTAATTCATTAAGCATTCTGCCGACATGGAAGCCATCACAAACGGCATG
ATGAACCTGAATCGCCAGCGGCATCAGCACCTTGTCGCCTTGCGTATAATATTTGCCCATGGTGAAAACG
GGGGCGAAGAAGTTGTCCATATTGGCCACGTTTAAATCAAAACTGGTGAAACTCACCCAGGGATTGGCTG
AAACGAAAAACATATTCTCAATAAACCCTTTAGGGAAATAGGCCAGGTTTTCACCGTAACACGCCACATC
TTGCGAATATATGTGTAGAAACTGCCGGAAATCGTCGTGGTATTCACTCCAGAGCGATGAAAACGTTTCA
GTTTGCTCATGGAAAACGGTGTAACAAGGGTGAACACTATCCCATATCACCAGCTCACCGTCTTTCATTG
CCATACGAAATTCCGGATGAGCATTCATCAGGCGGGCAAGAATGTGAATAAAGGCCGGATAAAACTTGTG
CTTATTTTTCTTTACGGTCTTTAAAAAGGCCGTAATATCCAGCTGAACGGTCTGGTTATAGGTACATTGA
GCAACTGACTGAAATGCCTCAAAATGTTCTTTACGATGCCATTGGGATATATCAACGGTGGTATATCCAG
TGATTTTTTTCTCCATTTTAGCTTCCTTAGCTCCTGAAAATCTCGATAACTCAAAAAATACGCCCGGTAG
TGATCTTATTTCATTATGGTGAAAGTTGGAACCTCTTACGTGCCCGATCAATCATGACCAAAATCCCTTA
ACGTGAGTTTTCGTTCCACTGAGCGTCAGACCCCGTAGAAAAGATCAAAGGATCTTCTTGAGATCCTTTT
TTTCTGCGCGTAATCTGCTGCTTGCAAACAAAAAAACCACCGCTACCAGCGGTGGTTTGTTTGCCGGATC
AAGAGCTACCAACTCTTTTTCCGAAGGTAACTGGCTTCAGC
Features (pLannotate 1.2.2; 5 found; start..end, strand, type, name):
    577..3222    +  CDS            CDH1: CADH1_HUMAN - Also known as CDHE, UVO. Experimental evidence at protein level: Swiss-Prot protein existence level 1. (Microbial infection) Serves as a receptor for Listeria monocytogenes; internalin A (InlA) binds to this protein and promotes uptake of the bacteria. From Homo sapiens (Human).
   3242..3276    -  terminator     lambda t0 terminator: minimal transcription terminator from phage lambda (Scholtissek and Grosse, 1987)
   3350..4006    -  CDS            cat: CAT_ECOLX - Experimental evidence at protein level: Swiss-Prot protein existence level 1. This enzyme is an effector of chloramphenicol resistance in bacteria. From Escherichia coli. This protein is used as a marker in many commonly used cloning vectors, such as pACYC184.
   4007..4104    -  promoter       cat promoter: promoter of the E. coli cat gene encoding chloramphenicol acetyltransferase
   4188..465     +  rep_origin     ori (across the origin): high-copy-number ColE1/pMB1/pBR322/pUC origin of replication
