[The description below was written by a language model from this plasmid's Addgene catalogue record and pLannotate feature annotations shown in this document.]
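Description:
MTK3_035 is a part plasmid from the Mammalian Toolkit (MTK), a modular hierarchical cloning system for assembling genetic circuits for mammalian cells. It carries the human E-cadherin (CDH1) coding sequence as a Type 3 part, the position generally reserved for coding sequences in the MTK scheme. The insert was placed into the part-entry backbone MTK0_027 using BsmBI, and both BsmBI sites were destroyed in the process, as is typical of Type IIS (Golden Gate-style) domestication. Although catalogued as a mammalian expression vector, the roughly 4.3 kb plasmid contains no annotated mammalian promoter, polyadenylation signal or mammalian selection marker. It is therefore best understood as a storage and donor vector for the coding sequence, not as a construct that would express E-cadherin by itself.

The annotated features are few. The CDH1 open reading frame occupies about 2.6 kb and makes up most of the plasmid. The rest is a bacterial maintenance module consisting of a high-copy ColE1/pUC-type origin of replication and a chloramphenicol acetyltransferase (cat) gene. This gene is driven by its native promoter and followed by a lambda t0 terminator, and it is oriented opposite to the insert. Propagation is in E. coli under chloramphenicol selection. No tags or reporters are annotated on the coding sequence.

In use, the E-cadherin part would be combined with other MTK part types, such as promoters and 3′ elements, to build complete transcriptional units for mammalian cells. E-cadherin is a calcium-dependent cell–cell adhesion protein, but the record does not state a specific experimental application beyond its role as a toolkit part.
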