Addgene plasmid #123749: MTK3_035
Purpose: Encodes human E-Cadherin as a Type 3 part to be used in the MTK system
Depositing lab: Hana El-Samad. Depositing organization: University of California, San Francisco (UCSF). Publication: A Toolkit for Rapid Modular Construction of Biological Circuits in Mammalian Cells. Fonseca JP, Bonny AR, Kumar GR, Ng AH, Town J, Wu QC, Aslankoohi E, Chen SY, Dods G, Harrigan P, Osimiri LC, Kistler AL, El-Samad H. ACS Synth Biol. 2019 Nov 15;8(11):2593-2606. doi: 10.1021/acssynbio.9b00322. Epub 2019 Nov 5. PubMed 31686495.
Backbone
  Vector backbone: MTK0_027
  Vector type: Mammalian Expression
Growth in bacteria
  Bacterial resistance: Chloramphenicol, 25 μg/mL
  Growth temperature: 37°C
  Growth strain: DH5alpha
  Copy number: Unknown
Gene/Insert
  Gene/Insert name: E-Cadherin
  Species: H. sapiens (human)
  Cloning method: Restriction Enzyme; 5′ cloning site BsmBI (destroyed during cloning); 3′ cloning site BsmBI (destroyed during cloning)
Terms and licenses: Academic/Nonprofit Terms; Industry Terms: Not Available to Industry
Depositor comments: Type 3 parts are generally reserved for coding sequences in the MTK. Please visit https://www.biorxiv.org/content/10.1101/506188v2 for BioRxiv preprint
How to cite: MTK3_035 was a gift from Hana El-Samad (Addgene plasmid # 123749 ; http://n2t.net/addgene:123749 ; RRID:Addgene_123749)
